>Addgene plasmid #123995 | MTK234_032 | addgene full sequence | sequence record 252292 | Addgene NGS Result
GTCAGACCCCGTAGAAAAGATCAAAGGATCTTCTTGAGATCCTTTTTTTCTGCGCGTAATCTGCTGCTTG
CAAACAAAAAAACCACCGCTACCAGCGGTGGTTTGTTTGCCGGATCAAGAGCTACCAACTCTTTTTCCGA
AGGTAACTGGCTTCAGCAGAGCGCAGATACCAAATACTGTTCTTCTAGTGTAGCCGTAGTTAGGCCACCA
CTTCAAGAACTCTGTAGCACCGCCTACATACCTCGCTCTGCTAATCCTGTTACCAGTGGCTGCTGCCAGT
GGCGATAAGTCGTGTCTTACCGGGTTGGACTCAAGACGATAGTTACCGGATAAGGCGCAGCGGTCGGGCT
GAACGGGGGGTTCGTGCACACAGCCCAGCTTGGAGCGAACGACCTACACCGAACTGAGATACCTACAGCG
TGAGCTATGAGAAAGCGCCACGCTTCCCGAAGGGAGAAAGGCGGACAGGTATCCGGTAAGCGGCAGGGTC
GGAACAGGAGAGCGCACGAGGGAGCTTCCAGGGGGAAACGCCTGGTATCTTTATAGTCCTGTCGGGTTTC
GCCACCTCTGACTTGAGCGTCGATTTTTGTGATGCTCGTCAGGGGGGCGGAGCCTATGGAAAAACGCCAG
CAACGCGGCCTTTTTACGGTTCCTGGCCTTTTGCTGGCCTTTTGCTCACATGTTCTTTCCTGCGTTATCC
CCTGATTCTGTGGATAACCGTAGTCGGTCTCAAACGGATCCGACGCGCCATCTCTAGGCCCGCGCCGGCC
CCCTCGCACGGACTTGTGGGAGAAGCTCGGCTACTCCCCTGCCCCGGTTAATTTGCATATAATATTTCCT
AGTAACTATAGAGGCTTAATGTGCGATAAAAGACAGATAATCTGTTCTTTTTAATACTAGCTACATTTTA
CATGATAGGCTTGGATTTCTATAACTTCGTATAGCATACATTATACGAAGTTATAAACAGCACAAAAGGA
AACTCACCCTAACTGTAAAGTAATTGTGTGTTTTGAGACTATAAGTATCCCTTGGAGAACCACCTTGTTT
GGAGCCACATTAACCGGCCCTGTTTAAGAGCTAAGCTGGAAACAGCATAGCAAGTTTAAATAAGGCTAGT
CCGTTATCAACTTGAAAAAGTGGCACCGAGTCGGTGCTTTTTTTGCTGTGAGACCAGACCAATAAAAAAC
GCCCGGCGGCAACCGAGCGTTCTGAACAAATCCAGATGGAGTTCTGAGGTCATTACTGGATCTATCAACA
GGAGTCCAAGCGAGCTCGATATCAAATTACGCCCCGCCCTGCCACTCATCGCAGTACTGTTGTAATTCAT
TAAGCATTCTGCCGACATGGAAGCCATCACAAACGGCATGATGAACCTGAATCGCCAGCGGCATCAGCAC
CTTGTCGCCTTGCGTATAATATTTGCCCATGGTGAAAACGGGGGCGAAGAAGTTGTCCATATTGGCCACG
TTTAAATCAAAACTGGTGAAACTCACCCAGGGATTGGCTGAAACGAAAAACATATTCTCAATAAACCCTT
TAGGGAAATAGGCCAGGTTTTCACCGTAACACGCCACATCTTGCGAATATATGTGTAGAAACTGCCGGAA
ATCGTCGTGGTATTCACTCCAGAGCGATGAAAACGTTTCAGTTTGCTCATGGAAAACGGTGTAACAAGGG
TGAACACTATCCCATATCACCAGCTCACCGTCTTTCATTGCCATACGAAATTCCGGATGAGCATTCATCA
GGCGGGCAAGAATGTGAATAAAGGCCGGATAAAACTTGTGCTTATTTTTCTTTACGGTCTTTAAAAAGGC
CGTAATATCCAGCTGAACGGTCTGGTTATAGGTACATTGAGCAACTGACTGAAATGCCTCAAAATGTTCT
TTACGATGCCATTGGGATATATCAACGGTGGTATATCCAGTGATTTTTTTCTCCATTTTAGCTTCCTTAG
CTCCTGAAAATCTCGATAACTCAAAAAATACGCCCGGTAGTGATCTTATTTCATTATGGTGAAAGTTGGA
ACCTCTTACGTGCCCGATCAATCATGACCAAAATCCCTTAACGTGAGTTTTCGTTCCACTGAGC
Features (pLannotate 1.2.2; 6 found; start..end, strand, type, name):
     34..622     +  rep_origin     ori: high-copy-number ColE1/pMB1/pBR322/pUC origin of replication
    931..964     +  protein_bind   loxP: Cre-mediated recombination occurs in the 8-bp core sequence (GCATACAT). Cre recombinase
   1090..1157    +  misc_RNA       tracrRNA (fragment): trans-activating CRISPR RNA for the Streptococcus pyogenes CRISPR/Cas9 system
   1182..1216    -  terminator     lambda t0 terminator: minimal transcription terminator from phage lambda (Scholtissek and Grosse, 1987)
   1290..1946    -  CDS            cat: CAT_ECOLX - Experimental evidence at protein level: Swiss-Prot protein existence level 1. This enzyme is an effector of chloramphenicol resistance in bacteria. From Escherichia coli. This protein is used as a marker in many commonly used cloning vectors, such as pACYC184.
   1947..2044    -  promoter       cat promoter: promoter of the E. coli cat gene encoding chloramphenicol acetyltransferase
