[The description below was written by a language model from this plasmid's Addgene catalogue record and pLannotate feature annotations shown in this document.]
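Description:
MTK234_032 is a small (about 2.1 kb) part plasmid from the Mammalian Toolkit (MTK), a modular hierarchical cloning system for building genetic circuits in mammalian cells. It is built on the MTK234_002 backbone and is catalogued as a mammalian expression vector, although in practice it acts as a storage and donor plasmid for a "type 234" part, meaning a single element that fills the positions normally occupied by separate type 2, 3 and 4 parts in a transcriptional unit. In E. coli it replicates from a high-copy ColE1/pUC-type origin. Selection is with chloramphenicol, through a cat gene driven by its native promoter and followed by a lambda t0 terminator.

The payload is a guide RNA expression cassette for Streptococcus pyogenes Cas9, carrying sgRNA1 directed against site 1 of the human AAVS1 safe-harbour locus. The automated annotation detects only the tracrRNA-derived scaffold portion of the guide. The promoter driving sgRNA transcription is not identified in either the feature table or the catalogue fields, so the region of a few hundred bases upstream of the scaffold is uncharacterised in this record. A single loxP site is annotated within that upstream region, but the record does not explain its role. The restriction sites used for cloning are also unrecorded.

According to the depositor, this guide was used to create an hAAVS1 landing pad. Cas9 cleavage at AAVS1 would promote integration of a landing-pad cassette at that site, giving a defined genomic location for later insertion of MTK-assembled circuits. The part can be assembled into higher-order MTK vectors for delivery to human cells alongside a Cas9 source.
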