Addgene plasmid #123995: MTK234_032
Purpose: Encodes the spCas9 sgRNA1 hAAVS1 (site 1) gRNA expression cassette as a type 234 part to be used in the MTK system
Depositing lab: Hana El-Samad. Publication: A Toolkit for Rapid Modular Construction of Biological Circuits in Mammalian Cells. Fonseca JP, Bonny AR, Kumar GR, Ng AH, Town J, Wu QC, Aslankoohi E, Chen SY, Dods G, Harrigan P, Osimiri LC, Kistler AL, El-Samad H. ACS Synth Biol. 2019 Nov 15;8(11):2593-2606. doi: 10.1021/acssynbio.9b00322. Epub 2019 Nov 5. PubMed 31686495.
Backbone
  Vector backbone: MTK234_002
  Vector type: Mammalian Expression
Growth in bacteria
  Bacterial resistance: Chloramphenicol, 25 μg/mL
  Growth temperature: 37°C
  Growth strain: DH5alpha
  Copy number: Unknown
Gene/Insert
  Gene/Insert name: sgRNA1 -hAAVS1
  Cloning method: Restriction Enzyme; 5′ cloning site unknown (unknown if destroyed); 3′ cloning site unknown (unknown if destroyed)
Terms and licenses: Academic/Nonprofit Terms; Industry Terms: Not Available to Industry
Depositor comments: gRNA used to create hAAVS1 landing pad Please visit https://www.biorxiv.org/content/10.1101/506188v2 for BioRxiv preprint
How to cite: MTK234_032 was a gift from Hana El-Samad (Addgene plasmid # 123995 ; http://n2t.net/addgene:123995 ; RRID:Addgene_123995)
